Addgene plasmid #1201: pSup35C
Depositing lab: Susan Lindquist. Depositing organization: Whitehead Institute for Biomedical Research. Publication: Epigenetic regulation of translation reveals hidden genetic variation to produce complex traits. True HL, Berlin I, Lindquist SL. Nature 2004 Sep 9;431(7005):184-7. Epub 2004 Aug 15. 10.1038/nature02885 PubMed 15311209.
Backbone
  Vector backbone: pRS306
  Backbone manufacturer: Hieter
  Backbone size w/o insert (bp): 4381
  Vector type: Yeast Expression
  Selectable markers: URA3
Growth in bacteria
  Bacterial resistance: Ampicillin, 100 μg/mL
  Growth temperature: 37°C
  Growth strain: DH5alpha
  Copy number: High Copy
Gene/Insert
  Gene/Insert name: Sup35 C-terminus (alt name: Sup35)
  Species: S. cerevisiae (budding yeast)
  Insert size (bp): 1300
  Mutation: Sup35 C-terminus ~254aa-end
  GenBank ID: NC_001136
  Entrez Gene: SUP35 (a.k.a. YDR172W, GST1, PNM2, SAL3, SUF12, SUP2, SUP36)
  Cloning method: Restriction Enzyme; 5′ cloning site EcoRI (not destroyed); 3′ cloning site BamHI (not destroyed)
  Sequencing primers: 5′ n/a
Terms and licenses: Academic/Nonprofit Terms; Industry Terms: Not Available to Industry
Depositor comments: yeast integration plasmid with insert under Sup35 endogenous promoter
How to cite: pSup35C was a gift from Susan Lindquist (Addgene plasmid # 1201)
