[The description below was written by a language model from this plasmid's Addgene catalogue record.]
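Description:
pSup35C is a yeast integrating plasmid built on the pRS306 backbone, a shuttle vector of the pRS series that carries no yeast replication origin or centromere. It can therefore be maintained in Saccharomyces cerevisiae only after recombining into the genome. Selection in yeast relies on the URA3 auxotrophic marker. In Escherichia coli the plasmid is propagated at high copy number under ampicillin selection. The catalogue lists it as a yeast expression vector with a backbone of about 4.4 kb before the insert is added.

The payload is an approximately 1.3 kb fragment of the S. cerevisiae SUP35 gene (YDR172W) encoding the C-terminal portion of the protein, from roughly residue 254 to the end. It was cloned between EcoRI and BamHI sites, both of which remain intact. According to the depositor's comments, the insert is expressed from the endogenous SUP35 promoter. Sup35 is the eRF3 translation termination factor. Its C-terminal domain supplies the essential termination function, while the N-terminal and middle regions missing here are responsible for conversion to the [PSI+] prion state. A C-terminus-only allele should therefore supply termination activity without the prion-forming region.

The associated publication concerns epigenetic regulation of translation and the uncovering of hidden genetic variation. This fits with using the construct to introduce a prion-incompetent version of Sup35 into yeast strains expressed from its native promoter. The record does not state the integration locus or strategy, any epitope tags, or a terminator, and no feature table was supplied to confirm the individual elements.
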