>Addgene plasmid #1201 | pSup35C | addgene partial sequence | sequence record 16448 | 1201 with M13-rev
CCTCACTAAAGGGAACAAAAGCTGGTACCGGGCCCCCCCTCGAGGTCGACGGTATCGATAAGCTTGATAT
CGAATTCCTCGAGAAGATATCCATCATATTACCATTGTAATACTGCCAGGAATAATAGGACCAACCAACA
GGCAAACAGTTTAAACGACTTATTAACCGCGTTAATAGGTGTTCCACCATATGAAGGCACTGAACCAGAA
ATTGAAGCAAATACCGAACAGGAGGGCGAAAAGGGAGAAGAAAAGGATAAGAAGGATAAGTCTGAAGCAC
CCAAAGAGGAAGCTGGCGAAACCAACAAAGAAAAACCTTTGAATCAGCTGGAGGAATCGTCGAGACCACC
ATTAGCCAAAAAATCTTCATCGTTCGCTCACCTACAAGCGCCTTCCCCAATACCTGACCCGTTACAAGTA
TCCAAGCCTGAAACGAGAATGGACTTACCATTTTCACCAGAAGTGAATGTCTATGATACCGAGGACACTT
ACGTAGTTGTTCTTGCGTTACCAGGTGCTAACTCTAGGGCTTTCCACACTGATTACCATCCATCTTCTCA
TGAGATGCTCATCAAGGGTAAGATCGAAGACAGAGTGGGCATTGATGAAAAATTCTTGAAGATCACGGAA
CTAAAATATGGTGCGTTTGAGAGAACCGTTAAATTCCCCGTGCTGCCACGCATTAAGGACGAAGAAATTA
AAGCTACTTACAACAACGGTCTACTACAAATTAAAGGTGCCTAAAATTGTCAATGACACTGAAAAGCCGA
AGCCAAAAAAGAGGATCGC
